>Addgene plasmid #167273 | pET51b-His-TEV-SNAP-tag_cx | addgene full sequence | sequence record 330277 | Addgene NGS Result
TGGCGAATGGG
[124 nt withheld, positions 12-135]
C
[91 nt withheld, positions 137-227]
A
[49 nt withheld, positions 229-277]
CCTTTGACGTTGGAGTCCACGTTCTTT
[37 nt withheld, positions 305-341]
ACCCTATCTCGGTCTATTCTTTTGATTTATAAGGGATTTTGCCGATTTCGGCCTATTGGTTAAAAAATGA
GCTGATTTAACAAAAATTTAACGCGAATTTTAACAAAATATTAACGTTTACAATTTCTGGCGGCACGATG
GCATGAGATTATCAAAAAGGATCTTCACCTAGATCCTTTTAAATTAAAAATGAAGTTTTAAATCAATCTA
AAGTATATATGAGTAAACTTGGTCTGACAGTTACCAATGCTTAATCAGTGAGGCACCTATCTCAGCGATC
TGTCTATTTCGTTCATCCATAGTTGCCTGACTCCCCGTCGTGTAGATAACTACGATACGGGAGGGCTTAC
CATCTGGCCCCAGTGCTGCAATGATACCGCGAGACCCACGCTCACCGGCTCCAGATTTATCAGCAATAAA
CCAGCCAGCCGGAAGGGCCGAGCGCAGAAGTGGTCCTGCAACTTTATCCGCCTCCATCCAGTCTATTAAT
TGTTGCCGGGAAGCTAGAGTAAGTAGTTCGCCAGTTAATAGTTTGCGCAACGTTGTTGCCATTGCTACAG
GCATCGTGGTGTCACGCTCGTCGTTTGGTATGGCTTCATTCAGCTCCGGTTCCCAACGATCAAGGCGAGT
TACATGATCCCCCATGTTGTGCAAAAAAGCGGTTAGCTCCTTCGGTCCTCCGATCGTTGTCAGAAGTAAG
TTGGCCGCAGTGTTATCACTCATGGTTATGGCAGCACTGCATAATTCTCTTACTGTCATGCCATCCGTAA
GATGCTTTTCTGTGACTGGTGAGTACTCAACCAAGTCATTCTGAGAATAGTGTATGCGGCGACCGAGTTG
CTCTTGCCCGGCGTCAATACGGGATAATACCGCGCCACATAGCAGAACTTTAAAAGTGCTCATCATTGGA
AAACGTTCTTCGGGGCGAAAACTCTCAAGGATCTTACCGCTGTTGAGATCCAGTTCGATGTAACCCACTC
GTGCACCCAACTGATCTTCAGCATCTTTTACTTTCACCAGCGTTTCTGGGTGAGCAAAAACAGGAAGGCA
AAATGCCGCAAAAAAGGGAATAAGGGCGACACGGAAATGTTGAATACTCATACTCTTCCTTTTTCAATCA
TGATTGAAGCATTTATCAGGGTTATTGTCTCATGAGCGGATACATATTTGAATGTATTTAGAAAAATAAA
CAAATAGGTCATGACCAAAATCCCTTAACGTGAGTTTTCGTTCCACTGAGCGTCAGACCCCGTAGAAAAG
ATCAAAGGATCTTCTTGAGATCCTTTTTTTCTGCGCGTAATCTGCTGCTTGCAAACAAAAAAACCACCGC
TACCAGCGGTGGTTTGTTTGCCGGATCAAGAGCTACCAACTCTTTTTCCGAAGGTAACTGGCTTCAGCAG
AGCGCAGATACCAAATACTGTCCTTCTAGTGTAGCCGTAGTTAGGCCACCACTTCAAGAACTCTGTAGCA
CCGCCTACATACCTCGCTCTGCTAATCCTGTTACCAGTGGCTGCTGCCAGTGGCGATAAGTCGTGTCTTA
CCGGGTTGGACTCAAGACGATAGTTACCGGATAAGGCGCAGCGGTCGGGCTGAACGGGGGGTTCGTGCAC
ACAGCCCAGCTTGGAGCGAACGACCTACACCGAACTGAGATACCTACAGCGTGAGCTATGAGAAAGCGCC
ACGCTTCCCGAAGGGAGAAAGGCGGACAGGTATCCGGTAAGCGGCAGGGTCGGAACAGGAGAGCGCACGA
GGGAGCTTCCAGGGGGAAACGCCTGGTATCTTTATAGTCCTGTCGGGTTTCGCCACCTCTGACTTGAGCG
TCGATTTTTGTGATGCTCGTCAGGGGGGCGGAGCCTATGGAAAAACGCCAGCAACGCGGCCTTTTTACGG
TTCCTGGCCTTTTGCTGGCCTTTTGCTCACATGTTCTTTCCTGCGTTATCCCCTGATTCTGTGGATAACC
GTATTACCGCCTTTGAGTGAGCTGATACCGCTCGCCGCAGCCGAACGACCGAGCGCAGCGAGTCAGTGAG
CGAGGAAGCGGAAGAGCGCCTGATGCGGTATTTTCTCCTTACGCATCTGTGCGGTATTTCACACCGCAAT
GGTGCACTCTCAGTACAATCTGCTCTGATGCCGCATAGTTAAGCCAGTATACACTCCGCTATCGCTACGT
GACTGGGTCATGGCTGCGCCCCGACACCCGCCAACACCCGCTGACGCGCCCTGACGGGCTTGTCTGCTCC
CGGCATCCGCTTACAGACAAGCTGTGACCGTCTCCGGGAGCTGCATGTGTCAGAGGTTTTCACCGTCATC
ACCGAAACGCGCGAGGCAGCTGCGGTAAAGCTCATCAGCGTGGTCGTGAAGCGATTCACAGATGTCTGCC
TGTTCATCCGCGTCCAGCTCGTTGAGTTTCTCCAGAAGCGTTAATGTCTGGCTTCTGATAAAGCGGGCCA
TGTTAAGGGCGGTTTTTTCCTGTTTGGTCACTGATGCCTCCGTGTAAGGGGGATTTCTGTTCATGGGGGT
AATGATACCGATGAAACGAGAGAGGATGCTCACGATACGGGTTACTGATGATGAACATGCCCGGTTACTG
GAACGTTGTGAGGGTAAACAACTGGCGGTATGGATGCGGCGGGACCAGAGAAAAATCACTCAGGGTCAAT
GCCAGCGCTTCGTTAATACAGATGTAGGTGTTCCACAGGGTAGCCAGCAGCATCCTGCGATGCAGATCCG
GAACATAATGGTGCAGGGCGCTGACTTCCGCGTTTCCAGACTTTACGAAACACGGAAACCGAAGACCATT
CATGTTGTTGCTCAGGTCGCAGACGTTTTGCAGCAGCAGTCGCTTCACGTTCGCTCGCGTATCGGTGATT
CATTCTGCTAACCAGTAAGGCAACCCCGCCAGCCTAGCCGGGTCCTCAACGACAGGAGCACGATCATGCT
AGTCATGCCCCGCGCCCACCGGAAGGAGCTGACTGGGTTGAAGGCTCTCAAGGGCATCGGTCGAGATCCC
GGTGCCTAATGAGTGAGCTAACTTACATTAATTGCGTTGCGCTCACTGCCCGCTTTCCAGTCGGGAAACC
TGTCGTGCCAGCTGCATTAATGAATCGGCCAACGCGCGGGGAGAGGCGGTTTGCGTATTGGGCGCCAGGG
TGGTTTTTCTTTTCACCAGTGAGACGGGCAACAGCTGATTGCCCTTCACCGCCTGGCCCTGAGAGAGTTG
CAGCAAGCGGTCCACGCTGGTTTGCCCCAGCAGGCGAAAATCCTGTTTGATGGTGGTTAACGGCGGGATA
TAACATGAGCTGTCTTCGGTATCGTCGTATCCCACTACCGAGATGTCCGCACCAACGCGCAGCCCGGACT
CGGTAATGGCGCGCATTGCGCCCAGCGCCATCTGATCGTTGGCAACCAGCATCGCAGTGGGAACGATGCC
CTCATTCAGCATTTGCATGGTTTGTTGAAAACCGGACATGGCACTCCAGTCGCCTTCCCGTTCCGCTATC
GGCTGAATTTGATTGCGAGTGAGATATTTATGCCAGCCAGCCAGACGCAGACGCGCCGAGACAGAACTTA
ATGGGCCCGCTAACAGCGCGATTTGCTGGTGACCCAATGCGACCAGATGCTCCACGCCCAGTCGCGTACC
GTCTTCATGGGAGAAAATAATACTGTTGATGGGTGTCTGGTCAGAGACATCAAGAAATAACGCCGGAACA
TTAGTGCAGGCAGCTTCCACAGCAATGGCATCCTGGTCATCCAGCGGATAGTTAATGATCAGCCCACTGA
CGCGTTGCGCGAGAAGATTGTGCACCGCCGCTTTACAGGCTTCGACGCCGCTTCGTTCTACCATCGACAC
CACCACGCTGGCACCCAGTTGATCGGCGCGAGATTTAATCGCCGCGACAATTTGCGACGGCGCGTGCAGG
GCCAGACTGGAGGTGGCAACGCCAATCAGCAACGACTGTTTGCCCGCCAGTTGTTGTGCCACGCGGTTGG
GAATGTAATTCAGCTCCGCCATCGCCGCTTCCACTTTTTCCCGCGTTTTCGCAGAAACGTGGCTGGCCTG
GTTCACCACGCGGGAAACGGTCTGATAAGAGACACCGGCATACTCTGCGACATCGTATAACGTTACTGGT
TTCACATTCACCACCCTGAATTGACTCTCTTCCGGGCGCTATCATGCCATACCGCGAAAGGTTTTGCGCC
ATTCGATGGTGTCCGGGATCTCGACGCTCTCCCTTATGCGACTCCTGCATTAGGAAGCAGCCCAGTAGTA
GGTTGAGGCCGTTGAGCACCGCCGCCGCAAGGAATGGTGCATGCAAGGAGATGGCGCCCAACAGTCCCCC
GGCCACGGGGCCTGCCACCATACCCACGCCGAAACAAGCGCTCATGAGCCCGAAGTGGCGAGCCCGATCT
TCCCCATCGGTGATGTCGGCGATATAGGCGCCAGCAACCGCACCTGTGGCGCCGGTGATGCCGGCCACGA
TGCGTCCGGCGTAGAGGATCGAGATCGATCTCGATCCCGCGAAATTAATACGACTCACTATAGGGGAATT
GTGAGCGGATAACAATTCCCCTCTAGAAATAATTTTGTTTAACTTTAAGAAGGAGATATACCATGCATCA
CCACCATCATCACCATCACCACCACGAAAACCTGTATTTTCAGGGCGACTGCGAAATGAAACGCACTACC
CTGGACAGCCCGCTGGGTAAACTGGAACTGAGCGGTTGCGAGCAGGGCCTGCACGAAATCATTTTCCTGG
GCAAAGGTACGAGCGCTGCGGATGCGGTCGAAGTACCGGCTCCGGCTGCGGTTCTGGGTGGCCCGGAGCC
GCTGATGCAGGCTACCGCATGGCTGAACGCATATTTTCACCAGCCAGAGGCGATTGAAGAGTTCCCTGTA
CCGGCCCTGCATCACCCGGTATTTCAGCAGGAATCCTTTACCCGTCAGGTACTGTGGAAACTGCTGAAAG
TAGTGAAATTCGGCGAGGTGATCTCCTATTCCCATCTGGCGGCGCTGGCTGGCAACCCAGCGGCAACTGC
GGCGGTGAAAACCGCTCTGTCTGGTAATCCGGTGCCAATTCTGATCCCGTGCCACCGTGTGGTTCAGGGC
GACCTGGACGTAGGTGGCTACGAAGGCGGCCTGGCTGTGAAAGAATGGCTGCTGGCGCACGAAGGTCACC
GTCTGGGTAAACGTTAATTAACCTAGGCTGCTGCCACCGCTGAGCAATAACTAGCATAACCCCTTGGGGC
CTCTAAACGGGTCTTGAGGGGTTTTTTGCTGAAAGGAGGAACTATATCCGGAT
Features (pLannotate 1.2.2; 19 found; start..end, strand, type, name):
     12..467     +  rep_origin     f1 ori (sequence partly withheld): f1 bacteriophage origin of replication; arrow indicates direction of (+) strand synthesis
    582..1442    -  CDS            AmpR: β-lactamase; bla; confers resistance to ampicillin, carbenicillin, and related antibiotics
   1443..1535    -  promoter       AmpR promoter: bla
   1616..2204    +  rep_origin     ori: high-copy-number ColE1/pMB1/pBR322/pUC origin of replication
   2390..2529    -  misc_feature   bom: basis of mobility region from pBR322
   2631..2822    -  CDS            rop: Rop protein, which maintains plasmids at low copy number; rop
   2839..3219    +  CDS            YPB1_ECOLX: Protein predicted: Swiss-Prot protein existence level 4. From Escherichia coli.
   3281..3345    -  CDS            TcR (fragment): tetracycline efflux protein; tet; confers resistance to tetracycline
   3360..3381    -  protein_bind   CAP binding site: CAP binding activates transcription in the presence of cAMP. E. coli catabolite activator protein
   3394..4476    -  CDS            lacI: lac repressor; lacI; The lac repressor binds to the lac operator to inhibit transcription in E. coli. This inhibition can be relieved by adding lactose or isopropyl-β-D-thiogalactopyranoside (IPTG).
   4477..4554    -  promoter       lacI promoter: lacI
   4562..4841    -  CDS            TcR (fragment): tetracycline efflux protein; tet; confers resistance to tetracycline
   4867..4885    +  promoter       T7 promoter: promoter for bacteriophage T7 RNA polymerase
   4886..4910    +  protein_bind   lac operator: The lac repressor binds to the lac operator to inhibit transcription in E. coli. This inhibition can be relieved by adding lactose or isopropyl-β-D-thiogalactopyranoside (IPTG). lac repressor encoded by lacI
   4925..4947    +  RBS            RBS: efficient ribosome binding site from bacteriophage T7 gene 10 (Olins and Rangwala, 1989)
   4987..5007    +  CDS            TEV site: tobacco etch virus (TEV) protease recognition and cleavage site
   5008..5532    +  CDS            MGMT (fragment): MGMT_HUMAN - Experimental evidence at protein level: Swiss-Prot protein existence level 1. Involved in the cellular defense against the biological effects of O6-methylguanine (O6-MeG) and O4-methylthymine (O4-MeT) in DNA. Repairs the methylated nucleobase in DNA by stoichiometrically transferring the methyl group to a cysteine residue in the enzyme. This is a suicide reaction: the enzyme is irreversibly inactivated. From Homo sapiens (Human).
   5547..5564    +  CDS            SET1 (fragment): solubility-enhancement tag derived from T7 phage gene 10B
   5572..5619    +  terminator     T7 terminator: transcription terminator for bacteriophage T7 RNA polymerase
