[The description below was written by a language model from this plasmid's Addgene catalogue record and pLannotate feature annotations shown in this document.]
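Description:
pET51b-His-TEV-SNAP-tag_cx is a 5.6 kb bacterial expression plasmid built on the Novagen pET51b(+) backbone for overproducing a crystallization-competent variant of the self-labeling SNAP-tag protein in E. coli. It is propagated through a ColE1/pBR322-type origin accompanied by the bom region and the rop gene. Rop holds the plasmid at low copy number, in agreement with the catalogue entry. Selection is by ampicillin via the β-lactamase gene under its own promoter. An f1 origin is also present, and the short tetracycline-resistance fragments flagged in the annotation are non-functional pBR322 remnants typical of pET vectors.

The expression cassette uses the T7 promoter followed by a lac operator and the strong T7 gene 10 ribosome binding site, with a T7 terminator downstream. A plasmid-borne lacI gene supplies the repressor, so transcription is kept off until IPTG or lactose induction in a host that provides T7 RNA polymerase. The open reading frame encodes an N-terminal 10×His tag (recorded in the catalogue but not picked up as a separate feature), then a TEV protease cleavage site, then the SNAP-tag coding sequence. The annotation labels the SNAP-tag sequence as a fragment of human MGMT because SNAP-tag is an engineered derivative of that O6-alkylguanine-DNA alkyltransferase. The insert carries the P179R mutation that defines the "cx" crystallizing variant. A very short match to a T7 gene 10B solubility tag just before the terminator is probably an annotation artefact rather than a designed fusion.

The His tag allows affinity purification, and TEV cleavage then removes it. The record supports use of the plasmid for preparing SNAP-tag protein for structural studies, in the context of kinetic and structural characterization of self-labeling tags.
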