Addgene plasmid #167273: pET51b-His-TEV-SNAP-tag_cx
Purpose: Overexpression of crystallizing SNAP-tag variant (P179R) in E. coli
Depositing lab: Kai Johnsson. Depositing organization: Max Planck Institute for Medical Research. Publication: Kinetic and Structural Characterization of the Self-Labeling Protein Tags HaloTag7, SNAP-tag, and CLIP-tag. Wilhelm J, Kuhn S, Tarnawski M, Gotthard G, Tunnermann J, Tanzer T, Karpenko J, Mertes N, Xue L, Uhrig U, Reinstein J, Hiblot J, Johnsson K. Biochemistry. 2021 Aug 24;60(33):2560-2575. doi: 10.1021/acs.biochem.1c00258. Epub 2021 Aug 2. PubMed 34339177.
Backbone
  Vector backbone: pET51b(+)
  Backbone manufacturer: Novagen
  Vector type: Bacterial Expression
Growth in bacteria
  Bacterial resistance: Ampicillin, 100 μg/mL
  Growth temperature: 37°C
  Growth strain: DH5alpha
  Copy number: Low Copy
Gene/Insert
  Gene/Insert name: SNAP-tag
  Species: Synthetic
  Insert size (bp): 585
  Mutation: P179R
  Promoter: T7
  Tag / fusion protein: His x10 (N terminal on insert)
  Cloning method: Gibson Cloning
Terms and licenses: Academic/Nonprofit Terms; Industry Terms: Not Available to Industry
Depositor comments: Please visit https://www.biorxiv.org/content/10.1101/2021.04.13.439540v1 for bioRxiv preprint.
How to cite: pET51b-His-TEV-SNAP-tag_cx was a gift from Kai Johnsson (Addgene plasmid # 167273 ; http://n2t.net/addgene:167273 ; RRID:Addgene_167273)
